Addgene plasmid #67182: pCRISPaint-nTEV
Purpose: CRISPaint universal donor for split-TEV-N fusion tagging
Depositing lab: Veit Hornung. Publication: CRISPaint allows modular base-specific gene tagging using a ligase-4-dependent mechanism. Schmid-Burgk JL, Honing K, Ebert TS, Hornung V. Nat Commun. 2016 Jul 28;7:12338. doi: 10.1038/ncomms12338. PubMed 27465542.
Backbone
  Vector backbone: pCRISPaint
  Backbone manufacturer: Veit Hornung group
Growth in bacteria
  Bacterial resistance: Ampicillin, 100 μg/mL
  Growth temperature: 30°C
  Growth strain: DH10B
  Copy number: High Copy
Gene/Insert
  Gene/Insert name: nTEV
  Species: Synthetic
Terms and licenses: Academic/Nonprofit Terms; Industry Terms: Not Available to Industry
Depositor comments: please check ip situation sequence with: TTCGCTATTACGCCAGCTGGCGA
How to cite: pCRISPaint-nTEV was a gift from Veit Hornung (Addgene plasmid # 67182 ; http://n2t.net/addgene:67182 ; RRID:Addgene_67182)
