[The description below was written by a language model from this plasmid's Addgene catalogue record and pLannotate feature annotations shown in this document.]
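Description:
pCRISPaint-nTEV is a small (about 2.7 kb) bacterial plasmid built on the pCRISPaint backbone that serves as a universal donor for CRISPaint gene tagging in cultured cells. It is propagated in E. coli at high copy through a ColE1/pUC-type origin and selected with ampicillin via the β-lactamase gene and its native promoter. Short remnants of a pBR322 bom region and of lacZα are also annotated; these appear to be carry-over from the cloning vector rather than functional parts.

The payload is a synthetic insert encoding the N-terminal half of a split TEV protease. It is annotated as a roughly 350 bp fragment matching the nuclear inclusion protein A (NIa) protease region of the Tobacco etch virus polyprotein, and is followed by a bovine growth hormone polyadenylation signal. No eukaryotic promoter is annotated upstream of the tag. This fits the donor's purpose: the coding sequence is meant to be captured at a Cas9-induced break near the end of an endogenous open reading frame, so that the target gene's own promoter drives expression of a C-terminal fusion and the bGH signal terminates the transcript. In the CRISPaint approach, as the associated publication title indicates, integration is homology-independent and relies on ligase-4-dependent end joining, which lets one donor be used for many loci. The feature table does not annotate the donor's own nuclease target or frame-selection site. It also shows no mammalian selection cassette.

Tagging a protein with the N-terminal TEV fragment is typically used in split-TEV complementation assays, where proximity to a partner carrying the complementary C-terminal fragment restores protease activity as a readout of protein interaction. The record itself states only the fusion-tagging purpose.
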