Features (pLannotate 1.2.2; 7 found; start..end, strand, type, name):
     19..607     -  rep_origin     ori: high-copy-number ColE1/pMB1/pBR322/pUC origin of replication
    778..1638    -  CDS            AmpR: β-lactamase; bla; confers resistance to ampicillin, carbenicillin, and related antibiotics
   1639..1743    -  promoter       AmpR promoter: bla
   1761..1810    +  misc_feature   bom (fragment): basis of mobility region from pBR322
   1816..1973    -  CDS            lacZα (fragment): LacZα fragment of β-galactosidase; lacZ fragment
   2051..2404    +  CDS            POLG_TEV (fragment): Experimental evidence at protein level: Swiss-Prot protein existence level 1. [Nuclear inclusion protein A]: has RNA-binding and proteolytic activities. From Tobacco etch virus (TEV).
   2432..2656    +  polyA_signal   bGH poly(A) signal: bovine growth hormone polyadenylation signal
>Addgene plasmid #67182 | pCRISPaint-nTEV | depositor full sequence | sequence record 116141 | pCRISPaint-nTEV sequence 2688 bps
GGCCGCGTTGCTGGCGTTTTTCCATAGGCTCCGCCCCCCTGACGAGCATCACAAAAATCGACGCTCAAGT
CAGAGGTGGCGAAACCCGACAGGACTATAAAGATACCAGGCGTTTCCCCCTGGAAGCTCCCTCGTGCGCT
CTCCTGTTCCGACCCTGCCGCTTACCGGATACCTGTCCGCCTTTCTCCCTTCGGGAAGCGTGGCGCTTTC
TCATAGCTCACGCTGTAGGTATCTCAGTTCGGTGTAGGTCGTTCGCTCCAAGCTGGGCTGTGTGCACGAA
CCCCCCGTTCAGCCCGACCGCTGCGCCTTATCCGGTAACTATCGTCTTGAGTCCAACCCGGTAAGACACG
ACTTATCGCCACTGGCAGCAGCCACTGGTAACAGGATTAGCAGAGCGAGGTATGTAGGCGGTGCTACAGA
GTTCTTGAAGTGGTGGCCTAACTACGGCTACACTAGAAGGACAGTATTTGGTATCTGCGCTCTGCTGAAG
CCAGTTACCTTCGGAAAAAGAGTTGGTAGCTCTTGATCCGGCAAACAAACCACCGCTGGTAGCGGTGGTT
TTTTTGTTTGCAAGCAGCAGATTACGCGCAGAAAAAAAGGATCTCAAGAAGATCCTTTGATCTTTTCTAC
GGGGTCTGACGCTCAGTGGAACGAAAACTCACGTTAAGGGATTTTGGTCATGAGATTATCAAAAAGGATC
TTCACCTAGATCCTTTTAAATTAAAAATGAAGTTTTAAATCAATCTAAAGTATATATGAGTAAACTTGGT
CTGACAGTTACCAATGCTTAATCAGTGAGGCACCTATCTCAGCGATCTGTCTATTTCGTTCATCCATAGT
TGCCTGACTCCCCGTCGTGTAGATAACTACGATACGGGAGGGCTTACCATCTGGCCCCAGTGCTGCAATG
ATACCGCGAGACCCACGCTCACCGGCTCCAGATTTATCAGCAATAAACCAGCCAGCCGGAAGGGCCGAGC
GCAGAAGTGGTCCTGCAACTTTATCCGCCTCCATCCAGTCTATTAATTGTTGCCGGGAAGCTAGAGTAAG
TAGTTCGCCAGTTAATAGTTTGCGCAACGTTGTTGCCATTGCTACAGGCATCGTGGTGTCACGCTCGTCG
TTTGGTATGGCTTCATTCAGCTCCGGTTCCCAACGATCAAGGCGAGTTACATGATCCCCCATGTTGTGCA
AAAAAGCGGTTAGCTCCTTCGGTCCTCCGATCGTTGTCAGAAGTAAGTTGGCCGCAGTGTTATCACTCAT
GGTTATGGCAGCACTGCATAATTCTCTTACTGTCATGCCATCCGTAAGATGCTTTTCTGTGACTGGTGAG
TACTCAACCAAGTCATTCTGAGAATAGTGTATGCGGCGACCGAGTTGCTCTTGCCCGGCGTCAATACGGG
ATAATACCGCGCCACATAGCAGAACTTTAAAAGTGCTCATCATTGGAAAACGTTCTTCGGGGCGAAAACT
CTCAAGGATCTTACCGCTGTTGAGATCCAGTTCGATGTAACCCACTCGTGCACCCAACTGATCTTCAGCA
TCTTTTACTTTCACCAGCGTTTCTGGGTGAGCAAAAACAGGAAGGCAAAATGCCGCAAAAAAGGGAATAA
GGGCGACACGGAAATGTTGAATACTCATACTCTTCCTTTTTCAATATTATTGAAGCATTTATCAGGGTTA
TTGTCTCATGAGCGGATACATATTTGAATGTATTTAGAAAAATAAACAAATAGGGGTTCCGCGCACATTT
CCCCGAAAAGTGCGGTGTGAAATACCGCACAGATGCGTAAGGAGAAAATACCGCATCAGGCGCCATTCGC
CATTCAGGCTGCGCAACTGTTGGGAAGGGCGATCGGTGCGGGCCTCTTCGCTATTACGCCAGCTGGCGAA
AGGGGGATGTGCTGCAAGGCGATTAAGTTGGGTAACGCCAGGGTTTTCCCAGTCACGACGTTGTAAAACG
ACGGCCAGTGAATTCGAGCTCGGTACCTAATGATAGCTAGCGGGCCAGTACCCAAAAAGCGGGGGGTCTG
GTGGCAGTGGAGGGGGATCCGGCGAGAGCCTGTTCAAGGGCCCCAGAGACTACAACCCCATCAGCAGCAC
CATCTGCCACCTGACCAACGAGAGCGACGGCCACACCACCAGCCTGTACGGCATCGGCTTCGGCCCCTTC
ATCATCACCAACAAGCACCTGTTCAGAAGAAACAACGGCACCCTGCTGGTGCAGAGCCTGCACGGCGTGT
TCAAGGTGAAGAACACCACCACCCTGCAGCAGCACCTGATCGACGGCAGAGACATGATCATCATCAGAAT
GCCCAAGGACTTCCCCCCCTTCCCCCAGAAGCTGAAGTTCAGAGAGCCCCAGAGAGAGGAGAGAATCTGC
CTGGTGACCACCAACTTCCAGACCTGAGCGGCCGCCGCTGATCAGCCTCGACTGTGCCTTCTAGTTGCCA
GCCATCTGTTGTTTGCCCCTCCCCCGTGCCTTCCTTGACCCTGGAAGGTGCCACTCCCACTGTCCTTTCC
TAATAAAATGAGGAAATTGCATCGCATTGTCTGAGTAGGTGTCATTCTATTCTGGGGGGTGGGGTGGGGC
AGGACAGCAAGGGGGAGGATTGGGAAGACAATAGCAGGCATGCTGGGGATGCGGTGGGCTCTATGGACGC
GTCAGCAAAAGGCCAGGAACCGTAAAAA
