>Addgene plasmid #67182 | pCRISPaint-nTEV | addgene partial sequence | sequence record 123214 | pBR322ori-F 5'-GGGAAACGCCTGGTATCTTT-3'
ACTTGAGCGTCGATTTTTGTGATGCTCGTCAGGGGGGCGGAGCCTATGGAAAAACGCCAGCAACGCGGCC
TTTTTACGGTTCCTGGCCTTTTGCTGACGCGTCCATAGAGCCCACCGCATCCCCAGCATGCCTGCTATTG
TCTTCCCAATCCTCCCCCTTGCTGTCCTGCCCCACCCCACCCCCCAGAATAGAATGACACCTACTCAGAC
AATGCGATGCAATTTCCTCATTTTATTAGGAAAGGACAGTGGGAGTGGCACCTTCCAGGGTCAAGGAAGG
CACGGGGGAGGGGCAAACAACAGATGGCTGGCAACTAGAAGGCACAGTCGAGGCTGATCAGCGGCGGCCG
CTCAGGTCTGGAAGTTGGTGGTCACCAGGCAGATTCTCTCCTCTCTCTGGGGCTCTCTGAACTTCAGCTT
CTGGGGGAAGGGGGGGAAGTCCTTGGGCATTCTGATGATGATCATGTCTCTGCCGTCGATCAGGTGCTGC
TGCAGGGTGGTGGTGTTCTTCACCTTGAACACGCCGTGCAGGCTCTGCACCAGCAGGGTGCCGTTGTTTC
TTCTGAACAGGTGCTTGTTGGTGATGATGAAGGGGCCGAAGCCGATGCCGTACAGGCTGGTGGTGTGGCC
GTCGCTCTCGTTGGTCAGGTGGCAGATGGTGCTGCTGATGGGGTTGTAGTCTCTGGGGCCCTTGAACAGG
CTCTCGCCGGATCCCCCTCCACTGCCACCAGACCCCCCGCTTTTTGGGTACTGGCCCGCTAGCTATCATT
AGGTACCGAGCTCGAATTCACTGGCCGTCGTTTTACAACGTCGTGACTGGGAAAACCCTGGCGTTACCCA
ACTTAATCGCCTTGCAGCACATCCCCCTTTCGCCAGCTGGCGTAATAGCGAAGAGGCCCG
