>Addgene plasmid #67182 | pCRISPaint-nTEV | addgene partial sequence | sequence record 123215 | pRJPaph-F1 5'-AAGTGGTCCTGCAACTTTATCC-3'
CTAGAGTAAGTAGTTCGCCAGTTAATAGTTTGCGCAACGTTGTTGCCATTGCTACAGGCATCGTGGTGTC
ACGCTCGTCGTTTGGTATGGCTTCATTCAGCTCCGGTTCCCAACGATCAAGGCGAGTTACATGATCCCCC
ATGTTGTGCAAAAAAGCGGTTAGCTCCTTCGGTCCTCCGATCGTTGTCAGAAGTAAGTTGGCCGCAGTGT
TATCACTCATGGTTATGGCAGCACTGCATAATTCTCTTACTGTCATGCCATCCGTAAGATGCTTTTCTGT
GACTGGTGAGTACTCAACCAAGTCATTCTGAGAATAGTGTATGCGGCGACCGAGTTGCTCTTGCCCGGCG
TCAATACGGGATAATACCGCGCCACATAGCAGAACTTTAAAAGTGCTCATCATTGGAAAACGTTCTTCGG
GGCGAAAACTCTCAAGGATCTTACCGCTGTTGAGATCCAGTTCGATGTAACCCACTCGTGCACCCAACTG
ATCTTCAGCATCTTTTACTTTCACCAGCGTTTCTGGGTGAGCAAAAACAGGAAGGCAAAATGCCGCAAAA
AAGGGAATAAGGGCGACACGGAAATGTTGAATACTCATACTCTTCCTTTTT
